>Addgene plasmid #208407 | pMtnA FLAG-IntS14 puro | addgene full sequence | sequence record 416775 | Addgene NGS Result
GCGCGTGGCGGGGTAGTCGGCGAACGCGGCGGCGAGGGTGCGTACGGCCCGGGGGACGTCGTCGCGGGTG
GCGAGGCGCACCGTGGGCTTGTACTCGGTCATGGAAGGTCGTCTCCTTGTGAGGGGTCAGGGGCGTGGGT
CAGGGGATGGTGGCGGCACCGGTCGTGGCGGCCGACCTGCAGGCATGCAAGCTATCCAATTCCTGCAGCC
CGGGGGATCTGTTGTAATTTATAATTTATATTTCCTTTCTTAATAAATAAATAAATAGTCAAGTTTATGT
TTGAGTTTTATGATTTATATTTTAAGTTATTTCAACTGCAACACCAGCACCACGACCTACTTACAGCAAA
AAACGTACAAGAAGGAAAGAAGGAATAAAAAGAGTGGTATTCTCTTACAATATGTTTTATGGCATAAAAG
GTGTGGCCATTCATATCAAATATAAAGTAGTGTTGTTTAACGTTACTTTTGTAGGTTGAATAGTATATTC
CAACAGATGATGAGGGGTTCCCAATCCTAAACCCATTTGCCGTTCCCAGAAGCATGAAACCACCACGCAC
CCGATCCTCTAGGACAACAACAATTGCATTCATTTTATGTTTCAGGTTCAGGGGGAGGTGTGGGAGGTTT
TTTAAAGCAAGTAAAACCTCTACAAATGTGGTATGGCTGATTATGATCAGTCGACCTGCAGGCATGCAAG
CTTGGCGTAATCATGGTCATAGCTGTTTCCTGTGTGAAATTGTTATCCGCTCACAATTCCACACAACATA
CGAGCCGGAAGCATAAAGTGTAAAGCCTGGGGTGCCTAATGAGTGAGCTAACTCACATTAATTGCGTTGC
GCTCACTGCCCGCTTTCCAGTCGGGAAACCTGTCGTGCCAGCTGCATTAATGAATCGGCCAACGCGCGGG
GAGAGGCGGTTTGCGTATTGGGCGCTCTTCCGCTTCCTCGCTCACTGACTCGCTGCGCTCGGTCGTTCGG
CTGCGGCGAGCGGTATCAGCTCACTCAAAGGCGGTAATACGGTTATCCACAGAATCAGGGGATAACGCAG
GAAAGAACATGTGAGCAAAAGGCCAGCAAAAGGCCAGGAACCGTAAAAAGGCCGCGTTGCTGGCGTTTTT
CCATAGGCTCCGCCCCCCTGACGAGCATCACAAAAATCGACGCTCAAGTCAGAGGTGGCGAAACCCGACA
GGACTATAAAGATACCAGGCGTTTCCCCCTGGAAGCTCCCTCGTGCGCTCTCCTGTTCCGACCCTGCCGC
TTACCGGATACCTGTCCGCCTTTCTCCCTTCGGGAAGCGTGGCGCTTTCTCATAGCTCACGCTGTAGGTA
TCTCAGTTCGGTGTAGGTCGTTCGCTCCAAGCTGGGCTGTGTGCACGAACCCCCCGTTCAGCCCGACCGC
TGCGCCTTATCCGGTAACTATCGTCTTGAGTCCAACCCGGTAAGACACGACTTATCGCCACTGGCAGCAG
CCACTGGTAACAGGATTAGCAGAGCGAGGTATGTAGGCGGTGCTACAGAGTTCTTGAAGTGGTGGCCTAA
CTACGGCTACACTAGAAGAACAGTATTTGGTATCTGCGCTCTGCTGAAGCCAGTTACCTTCGGAAAAAGA
GTTGGTAGCTCTTGATCCGGCAAACAAACCACCGCTGGTAGCGGTGGTTTTTTTGTTTGCAAGCAGCAGA
TTACGCGCAGAAAAAAAGGATCTCAAGAAGATCCTTTGATCTTTTCTACGGGGTCTGACGCTCAGTGGAA
CGAAAACTCACGTTAAGGGATTTTGGTCATGAGATTATCAAAAAGGATCTTCACCTAGATCCTTTTAAAT
TAAAAATGAAGTTTTAAATCAATCTAAAGTATATATGAGTAAACTTGGTCTGACAGTTACCAATGCTTAA
TCAGTGAGGCACCTATCTCAGCGATCTGTCTATTTCGTTCATCCATAGTTGCCTGACTCCCCGTCGTGTA
GATAACTACGATACGGGAGGGCTTACCATCTGGCCCCAGTGCTGCAATGATACCGCGAGACCCACGCTCA
CCGGCTCCAGATTTATCAGCAATAAACCAGCCAGCCGGAAGGGCCGAGCGCAGAAGTGGTCCTGCAACTT
TATCCGCCTCCATCCAGTCTATTAATTGTTGCCGGGAAGCTAGAGTAAGTAGTTCGCCAGTTAATAGTTT
GCGCAACGTTGTTGCCATTGCTACAGGCATCGTGGTGTCACGCTCGTCGTTTGGTATGGCTTCATTCAGC
TCCGGTTCCCAACGATCAAGGCGAGTTACATGATCCCCCATGTTGTGCAAAAAAGCGGTTAGCTCCTTCG
GTCCTCCGATCGTTGTCAGAAGTAAGTTGGCCGCAGTGTTATCACTCATGGTTATGGCAGCACTGCATAA
TTCTCTTACTGTCATGCCATCCGTAAGATGCTTTTCTGTGACTGGTGAGTACTCAACCAAGTCATTCTGA
GAATAGTGTATGCGGCGACCGAGTTGCTCTTGCCCGGCGTCAATACGGGATAATACCGCGCCACATAGCA
GAACTTTAAAAGTGCTCATCATTGGAAAACGTTCTTCGGGGCGAAAACTCTCAAGGATCTTACCGCTGTT
GAGATCCAGTTCGATGTAACCCACTCGTGCACCCAACTGATCTTCAGCATCTTTTACTTTCACCAGCGTT
TCTGGGTGAGCAAAAACAGGAAGGCAAAATGCCGCAAAAAAGGGAATAAGGGCGACACGGAAATGTTGAA
TACTCATACTCTTCCTTTTTCAATATTATTGAAGCATTTATCAGGGTTATTGTCTCATGAGCGGATACAT
ATTTGAATGTATTTAGAAAAATAAACAAATAGGGGTTCCGCGCACATTTCCCCGAAAAGTGCCACCTGAC
GTCTAAGAAACCATTATTATCATGACATTAACCTATAAAAATAGGCGTATCACGAGGCCCTTTCGTCTCG
CGCGTTTCGGTGATGACGGTGAAAACCTCTGACACATGCAGCTCCCGGAGACGGTCACAGCTTGTCTGTA
AGCGGATGCCGGGAGCAGACAAGCCCGTCAGGGCGCGTCAGCGGGTGTTGGCGGGTGTCGGGGCTGGCTT
AACTATGCGGCATCAGAGCAGATTGTACTGAGAGTGCACCATATGCGGTGTGAAATACCGCACAGATGCG
TAAGGAGAAAATACCGCATCAGGCGCCATTCGCCATTCAGGCTGCGCAACTGTTGGGAAGGGCGATCGGT
GCGGGCCTCTTCGCTATTACGCCAGCTGGCGAAAGGGGGATGTGCTGCAAGGCGATTAAGTTGGGTAACG
CCAGGGTTTTCCCAGTCACGACGTTGTAAAACGACGGCCAGTGAATTAATTCGTTGCAGGACAGGATGTG
GTGCCCGATGTGACTAGCTCTTTGCTGCAGGCCGTCCTATCCTCTGGTTCCGATAAGAGACCCAGAACTC
CGGCCCCCCACCGCCCACCGCCACCCCCATACATATGTGGTACGCAAGTAAGAGTGCCTGCGCATGCCCC
ATGTGCCCCACCAAGAGCTTTGCATCCCATACAAGTCCCCAAAGTGGAGAACCGAACCAATTCTTCGCGG
GCAGAACAAAAGCTTCTGCACACGTCTCCACTCGAATTTGGAGCCGGCCGGCGTGTGCAAAAGAGGTGAA
TCGAACGAAAGACCCGTGTGTAAAGCCGCGTTTCCAAAATGTATAAAACCGAGAGCATCTGGCCAATGTG
CATCAGTTGTGGTCAGCAGCAAAATCAAGTGAATCATCTCAGTGCAACTAAAGGGGGGATCTAGATCGGG
GTACCATGGACTACAAAGACCATGACGGTGATTATAAAGATCATGATATCGATTACAAGGATGACGATGA
CAAGGATCCACTAGTCCCCACCTTAATAGCGCTGGATGCATCGCTATCGATGCTGCGCCCGGTGCCGGGA
AGAAATGAGCACACCTACCAGTCGCTGGCCACCAAGGGCATCCAGCATCTGCTGGACAATCTCACGGCGG
CCGGCAAATTGGAGCACGTTGCTCTGCTCTCCTATTCGACGACGGCGGAACTGAAGGTGGACTTCACGCG
GGACTACGACCAGGTGCGGCAGGCGGTCAAGAAGGTGGAGCCCGTGGACAAGGCCTGCCTGATGAGCATG
CTCAAGGCGGTGGTGTCCATAATGTCGCCGTGGGGCAACCAGAACATCCTGCAGGTGGTTGTCTTTACGG
ACTGCGGCCTCGGCTTTGGCAACACCTCGATCACGGGCTTCCTGGAGGCCTACGCCGAAAAGGAGTCGGA
GCCGGAGTTCGGCTTCCTGAAGACTCTGGCCAACTACAACCTGAATTTCATCTGCCTGGGCCTGCACGGC
GATTACTACTTCACCAGGGGATTGGCGGTGTACCAGCAGCTGCTGGACAAGGTCTCACTGAAGGGCCAGC
TCTTCATGACAAAGCCCGCCAAGAGCAGCGATGCAGTCGAGGGAAATCCCAATCCCAACCCGAACCCCAG
CCACAAAAGCGAACTGGGCCGCACTACGGTCTTCGAACTAATTGAACGTCTCTGCGAGGCCAGCTACAAG
AGTTCGGAGGTGACCCTGAAATGCGGCAGCTACTTCCGCATGGAGGCATCTGTTCTGCTCTGGCCACCGA
CGGCTCCGTATGAGCAAAAGTCCCACATATTCGGCCGAGAACCCACCATTCGCCACACAGACCAGAAGAT
TGAGGTGTGTGGCTTCCTGTCCCTTTCGGACATTGGATCACCGGCCACCCTGAGTCGACACTGGGTGCTG
CCCAAAGTGGAGCGGGAGAAGAGCGGCAGCAGTCGGAGGTCTGGAAACCTGAGCGCAGCAGCCAAGCCAC
CGAAGCTCAATCTAGATACCAGCAATCCCAACTACGAGCTGGAGAAGCTGGAAGCCGATATCAAAGAGTT
TTACGCCAAGGATTCAAAAGACACGGAGGAAAGTGGCGACGACGATGTGACCATTGTCTTGAAACCCGGC
CCCCAGACAGAGCAACAAAAAGAAAACTTGTGCGTCCTCCTTCACGGAGCCCTCAAAATGGAGAACATGG
CAGCTCTGGTTCGAGTGGGTGACAAGTGGTACGGATTCATATATGCATTCACCGACAGCAAGAAGAAGTC
AAACCTGATGCTGAACATACTTCCACCCGGCACGAACGTGATTCCCTGGCTAGGAGACCTGGAATCGCTG
GGCTTCCCCGAGGATTTGGCGCCCGGAGAGACGGCCAGTTTTCCGGTGCGTGCCGACCGCAGATCTTATT
CGCAGAGCAGTGTGGTGTGGATACGACAGGCTAGCCTGCAGTCCGACGTCCAGAAGGTACTGCGACACGC
CAAGAAGATGCCCGACAAGACGCAGCACTTCTACAAGGAGCTCAATCGCATCCGCCGCGCTGCCCTGGCG
CTGGGATTCGTCGAGTTGCTGGAGGCTTTGGCCATGCTGCTGGAGAAGGAGTGCGCCCATCTCAGCCTGA
ACGGAGCCAGCAACGACTGCACCCTGCAGCTGCAGCACGCGGCTACGGAGTTGCGGAAGACCTCGAACAG
AGACATGAAGTCCATGATTGTTCCGCTCCAGAAAGTTGGTGCATCGGATGCGGGCAGCACGGCTGCCACG
GCTCCTGCTCCTGCATACATGTATTGAGCGGCCGCTCGAGTCTAGAGGGCCCGCGGTTCGAAGGTAAGCC
TATCCCTAACCCTCTCCTCGGTCTCGATTCTACGCGTACCGGTCATCATCACCATCACCATTGAGTTTAA
ACCCGCTGATCAGCCTCGACTGTGCCTTCTAAGATCCAGACATGATAAGATACATTGATGAGTTTGGACA
AACCACAACTAGAATGCAGTGAAAAAAATGCTTTATTTGTGAAATTTGTGATGCTATTGCTTTATTTGTA
ACCATTATAAGCTGCAATAAACAAGTTCTAGGGTCGGTGGGCCTCGGGGGCGGGTGCGGGGTCGGCGGGG
CCGCCCCGGGTGGCTTCGGTCGGAGCCATGGGGTCGTGCGCTCCTTTCGGTCGGGCGCTGCGGGTCGTGG
GGCGGGCGTCAGGCACCGGGCTTGCGGGTCATGCACCAGGTGCGCGGTCCTTCGGGCACCTCGACGTCGG
CGGTGACGGTGAAGCCGAGCCGCTCGTAGAAGGGGAGGTTGCGGGGCGCGGAGGTCTCCAGGAAGGCGGG
CACCCCGGCGCGCTCGGCCGCCTCCACTCCGGGGAGCACGACGGCGCTGCCCAGACCCTTGCCCTGGTGG
TCGGGCGAGACGCCGACGGTGGCCAGGAACCACGCGGGCTCCTTGGGCCGGTGCGGCGCCAGGAGGCCTT
CCATCTGTTGCTGCGCGGCCAGCCGGGAACCGCTCAACTCGGCCATGCGCGGGCCGATCTCGGCGAACAC
CGCCCCCGCTTCGACGCTCTCCGGCGTGGTCCAGACCGCCACCGCGGCGCCGTCGTCCGCGACCCACACC
TTGCCGATGTCGAGCCCGACGCGCGTGAGGAAGAGTTCTTGCAGCTCGGTGACCCGCTCGATGTGGCGGT
CCGGGTCGACGGTGTG
Features (pLannotate 1.2.2; 22 found; start..end, strand, type, name):
    173..193     +  misc_feature   MCS (fragment): pUC18/19 multiple cloning site
    193..219     -  misc_feature   MCS (fragment): pBluescript multiple cloning site
    219..495     -  promoter       copia promoter: strong promoter from the Drosophila transposable element copia (Sinclair et al., 1986)
    595..679     -  CDS            large T antigen (fragment): large T antigen from SV40 (simian virus 40)
    679..703     +  misc_feature   MCS (fragment): pUC18/19 multiple cloning site
    740..756     -  protein_bind   lac operator: The lac repressor binds to the lac operator to inhibit transcription in E. coli. This inhibition can be relieved by adding lactose or isopropyl-β-D-thiogalactopyranoside (IPTG). lac repressor encoded by lacI
    764..794     -  promoter       lac promoter: promoter for the E. coli lac operon
    809..830     -  protein_bind   CAP binding site: CAP binding activates transcription in the presence of cAMP. E. coli catabolite activator protein
    843..935     -  CDS            lacI (fragment): lac repressor; lacI; The lac repressor binds to the lac operator to inhibit transcription in E. coli. This inhibition can be relieved by adding lactose or isopropyl-β-D-thiogalactopyranoside (IPTG).
   1118..1706    -  rep_origin     ori: high-copy-number ColE1/pMB1/pBR322/pUC origin of replication
   1877..2737    -  CDS            AmpR: β-lactamase; bla; confers resistance to ampicillin, carbenicillin, and related antibiotics
   2738..2842    -  promoter       AmpR promoter: bla
   2937..2972    +  CDS            rop (fragment): Rop protein, which maintains plasmids at low copy number; rop
   3074..3173    +  misc_feature   bom (fragment): basis of mobility region from pBR322
   3179..3336    -  CDS            lacZα (fragment): LacZα fragment of β-galactosidase; lacZ fragment
   3338..3764    +  promoter       MT promoter: Drosophila metallothionein promoter
   3789..3854    +  CDS            3xFLAG: three tandem FLAG® epitope tags, followed by an enterokinase cleavage site
   3867..5624    +  CDS            IntS14: INT14_DROME - Experimental evidence at protein level: Swiss-Prot protein existence level 1. Component of the Integrator complex, a complex involved in the transcription of small nuclear RNAs (snRNA) and their 3'-box- dependent processing. Involved in the 3'-end processing of the U7 snRNA, and also the spliceosomal snRNAs U1 and U5. From Drosophila melanogaster (Fruit fly).
   5663..5704    +  CDS            V5 tag: epitope tag from simian virus 5
   5773..5907    -  polyA_signal   SV40 poly(A) signal: SV40 polyadenylation signal
   5914..5979    -  CDS            dmpM (fragment): DMPM_STRAD - Protein inferred from homology: Swiss-Prot protein existence level 3. From Streptomyces alboniger.
   6029..102     -  CDS            PuroR (across the origin): puromycin N-acetyltransferase; pac from Streptomyces alboniger; confers resistance to puromycin
