[The description below was written by a language model from this plasmid's Addgene catalogue record and pLannotate feature annotations shown in this document.]
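Description:
pMtnA FLAG-IntS14 puro is a 6.5 kb insect expression plasmid built on the pMT FLAG MCS puro backbone, designed to produce an epitope-tagged version of the Drosophila melanogaster Integrator subunit IntS14 (CG4785) in cultured fly cells. It is propagated in E. coli through a high-copy ColE1/pUC-type origin and selected with ampicillin via the β-lactamase gene. Short remnants of lac, rop and bom sequences in the annotation are leftovers of the parental cloning vectors rather than functional parts.

The expression cassette is driven by the Drosophila metallothionein A (MtnA) promoter, which is inducible by metal ions such as copper, allowing expression to be switched on and its level adjusted. Downstream sits a backbone-encoded 3xFLAG tag followed by the IntS14 open reading frame, which was inserted between SpeI and NotI sites that both remain intact, giving an N-terminally FLAG-tagged protein suitable for immunoblotting or affinity purification. A V5 tag sequence is annotated after the insert, but the record lists only the FLAG tag and does not say whether V5 is read in frame. On the opposite strand, a copia transposon promoter drives puromycin N-acetyltransferase, followed by an SV40 polyadenylation signal, so that stably transfected insect cells can be selected with puromycin. The polyadenylation signal serving the IntS14 cassette itself is not clearly annotated.

IntS14 is a component of the Integrator complex, which acts in snRNA 3′-end processing. The associated publication concerns Integrator and premature transcription termination, so this plasmid is suited to inducible expression, rescue or interaction studies of that subunit.
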