Addgene plasmid #208407: pMtnA FLAG-IntS14 puro
Purpose: Expresses FLAG-tagged Drosophila IntS14 from inducible MtnA promoter
Depositing lab: Jeremy Wilusz. Depositing organization: Baylor College of Medicine. Publication: IntS6 and the Integrator phosphatase module tune the efficiency of select premature transcription termination events. Fujiwara R, Zhai SN, Liang D, Shah AP, Tracey M, Ma XK, Fields CJ, Mendoza-Figueroa MS, Meline MC, Tatomer DC, Yang L, Wilusz JE. Mol Cell. 2023 Nov 14:S1097-2765(23)00902-4. doi: 10.1016/j.molcel.2023.10.035. PubMed 37995689.
Backbone
  Vector backbone: pMT FLAG MCS puro
  Total vector size (bp): 6526
  Vector type: Insect Expression
  Selectable markers: Puromycin
Growth in bacteria
  Bacterial resistance: Ampicillin, 100 μg/mL
  Growth temperature: 37°C
  Growth strain: DH5alpha
  Copy number: Unknown
Gene/Insert
  Gene/Insert name: IntS14
  Species: D. melanogaster (fly)
  Entrez Gene: IntS14 (a.k.a. Dmel_CG4785, CG4785, Dmel\CG4785, Q9VPY0)
  Promoter: MtnA
  Tag / fusion protein: 3xFLAG (N terminal on backbone)
  Cloning method: Restriction Enzyme; 5′ cloning site SpeI (not destroyed); 3′ cloning site NotI (not destroyed)
  Sequencing primers: 5′ gtgtgtaaagccgcgtttcc
Terms and licenses: Academic/Nonprofit Terms; Industry Terms: Not Available to Industry
How to cite: pMtnA FLAG-IntS14 puro was a gift from Jeremy Wilusz (Addgene plasmid # 208407 ; http://n2t.net/addgene:208407 ; RRID:Addgene_208407)
